Addgene plasmid #31963: HA-hULK1
Depositing lab: Do-Hyung Kim. Depositing organization: University of Minnesota. Publication: ULK-Atg13-FIP200 complexes mediate mTOR signaling to the autophagy machinery. Jung CH, Jun CB, Ro SH, Kim YM, Otto NM, Cao J, Kundu M, Kim DH. Mol Biol Cell. 2009 Apr;20(7):1992-2003. Epub 2009 Feb 18. 10.1091/mbc.e08-12-1249 PubMed 19225151.
Backbone
  Vector backbone: pRK5
  Backbone size w/o insert (bp): 4754
  Vector type: Mammalian Expression
Growth in bacteria
  Bacterial resistance: Ampicillin, 100 μg/mL
  Growth temperature: 37°C
  Growth strain: DH5alpha
  Copy number: Unknown
Gene/Insert
  Gene/Insert name: ULK1
  Species: H. sapiens (human)
  Entrez Gene: ULK1 (a.k.a. ATG1, ATG1A, UNC51, Unc51.1, hATG1)
  Promoter: CMV, SP6
  Tag / fusion protein: HA (N terminal on insert)
  Cloning method: Restriction Enzyme; 5′ cloning site SalI (not destroyed); 3′ cloning site NotI (not destroyed)
  Sequencing primers: 5′ SP6; 3′ SV40pA-R
Terms and licenses: Academic/Nonprofit Terms; Industry Terms: Not Available to Industry
How to cite: HA-hULK1 was a gift from Do-Hyung Kim (Addgene plasmid # 31963 ; http://n2t.net/addgene:31963 ; RRID:Addgene_31963)
