[The description below was written by a language model from this plasmid's Addgene catalogue record and pLannotate feature annotations shown in this document.]
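Description:
HA-hULK1 is a mammalian expression plasmid built on the pRK5 backbone that carries human ULK1 (also called ATG1 or UNC51), the serine/threonine kinase that acts early in starvation-induced autophagy and lies downstream of mTOR signalling. The ULK1 coding sequence was inserted between SalI and NotI sites, both retained, and according to the catalogue entry carries an N-terminal HA epitope tag. The tag itself is not called out as a separate feature in the annotation. The sequenced construct is about 7.9 kb, and the ULK1 open reading frame spans the numbering origin of the record.

Expression in mammalian cells is driven by the human cytomegalovirus immediate-early enhancer and promoter, followed by a fragment of the CMV intron. An SV40 polyadenylation signal lies downstream of the insert. An SP6 promoter sits just upstream of the coding sequence, which in principle allows in vitro transcription and also serves as a sequencing primer site. A short fragment annotated as a mouse IgH signal sequence lies between the SP6 promoter and ULK1. The record does not explain it, and it may be a partial match rather than a functional element. The backbone also contains an SV40 enhancer/early promoter region, an M13 phage origin for single-stranded DNA production, and remnants of lac, lacZα, rop and bom sequences. No mammalian selection marker is annotated, which suits transient transfection. In E. coli the plasmid replicates from a high-copy ColE1/pUC-type origin and is selected with ampicillin through β-lactamase.

The associated publication concerns ULK–Atg13–FIP200 complexes relaying mTOR signals to the autophagy machinery. This points to use of the plasmid for expressing tagged ULK1 for detection, immunoprecipitation and interaction or signalling studies.
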