Features (pLannotate 1.2.2; 20 found; start..end, strand, type, name):
   2227..2264    -  CDS            IgH signal sequence (fragment): signal sequence from the mouse immunoglobulin heavy chain variable region
   2268..2286    -  promoter       SP6 promoter: promoter for bacteriophage SP6 RNA polymerase
   2338..2381    -  intron         CMV intron (fragment): modified intron A from human cytomegalovirus
   2517..2720    -  promoter       CMV promoter: human cytomegalovirus (CMV) immediate early promoter
   2721..3100    -  enhancer       CMV enhancer: human cytomegalovirus immediate early enhancer
   3153..3169    -  protein_bind   lac operator: The lac repressor binds to the lac operator to inhibit transcription in E. coli. This inhibition can be relieved by adding lactose or isopropyl-β-D-thiogalactopyranoside (IPTG). lac repressor encoded by lacI
   3177..3207    -  promoter       lac promoter: promoter for the E. coli lac operon
   3222..3243    -  protein_bind   CAP binding site: CAP binding activates transcription in the presence of cAMP. E. coli catabolite activator protein
   3256..3348    -  CDS            lacI (fragment): lac repressor; lacI; The lac repressor binds to the lac operator to inhibit transcription in E. coli. This inhibition can be relieved by adding lactose or isopropyl-β-D-thiogalactopyranoside (IPTG).
   3531..4119    -  rep_origin     ori: high-copy-number ColE1/pMB1/pBR322/pUC origin of replication
   4290..5150    -  CDS            AmpR: β-lactamase; bla; confers resistance to ampicillin, carbenicillin, and related antibiotics
   5151..5255    -  promoter       AmpR promoter: bla
   5350..5385    +  CDS            rop (fragment): Rop protein, which maintains plasmids at low copy number; rop
   5487..5536    +  misc_feature   bom (fragment): basis of mobility region from pBR322
   5612..5992    -  rep_origin     M13 ori (sequence partly withheld): M13 bacteriophage origin of replication; arrow indicates direction of (+) strand synthesis
   6011..6062    +  misc_feature   bom (fragment): basis of mobility region from pBR322
   6068..6222    -  CDS            lacZα (fragment): LacZα fragment of β-galactosidase; lacZ fragment
   6241..6598    -  promoter       SV40 promoter: SV40 enhancer and early promoter
   6667..6801    -  polyA_signal   SV40 poly(A) signal: SV40 polyadenylation signal
   6851..2082    -  CDS            ULK1 (across the origin): ULK1_HUMAN - Also known as KIAA0722. Experimental evidence at protein level: Swiss-Prot protein existence level 1. Serine/threonine-protein kinase involved in autophagy in response to starvation (PubMed:18936157, PubMed:21460634, PubMed:21795849, PubMed:25040165). Acts upstream of phosphatidylinositol 3-kinase PIK3C3 to regulate the formation of autophagophores, the precursors of autophagosomes (PubMed:18936157, PubMed:21460634, PubMed:21795849, PubMed:25040165). Part of regulatory feedback loops in autophagy: acts both as a downstream effector and negative regulator of mammalian target of rap
>Addgene plasmid #31963 | HA-hULK1 | addgene full sequence | sequence record 363234 | Addgene NGS Result
GCTGAAAGACCGGCCAAAGGGGCCCTTGGGGTCCTCGCCTGGCCGCAGGCCAGGGCCCAACGGCTGACCA
TGGAAGGGTCCCACCTCCGAGAGGTCGGGCAGCGTCCGGTTTCGAGGGGGCGTCATCACCACGCCCTGCC
GGGCTAGGAGGGCCAGCAGGTTCTGGGAGCTGGGGGTCTTCGGGAAGTCAAAGGAGGGCACAGCCTTGGT
GGGGGAGCCCAGGATGGGGGGCAGGGGGTTTCGCTGCAGGAAGTCGGGCAGCTTGGGTGAGCCCCGCAGG
TTCCGGCAGGACTGCAGGCCGTGGGACGGCTGGGGAGGGCTGGCCTGTGGTGGGCTGAACACAGCTCCCA
GGGGGTCCGTGGGGGGTTTGGGCAGCTTGGGGCGGACGACGTGCAAGTCAGACAGGTTGGGGGCGCTGTG
CAGGCGGCAGCCCAGCCCGGAAGTGCGGGGAGAGTGCTCGGGTGCAGAGGAGCCTGGACGAGGGGACCTG
CCACCCCGCATCTCAGCTCCCTGTGGGGAGGGCGTCCCGCTCCAGCCTGGCCGCTCAGGGATGGTTCCAA
CTTGAGGAGATGGCGTGTAGGGCCGGCCTCCACCCAGAGACATCTTCCTGGCCAGGACGCCTCCATGCTC
AGCGTGGGCAGGGGGCGAGGGGCTGGCCCTTGCAAAGCCCAGGGGGCTGGTGCTGCCTGACCTGCGGATG
GCAGAGGACCGAGGTGTTTGGAACTGGGTGGGTGACTGCAGGTTTCGCTCAATGCGCTGGTAGTTCTGCA
CCTGCGTGGGGACTGGGATGGGGACAGAGGCGCCGCACCTGCTGCTGGAGAACGGGCCAGCCCGGCCTGA
GGGACTGGGGGAGCTGCTGCAGGGTGGGGATGGAGATGGGGTCCGGCCGTGGCTCTCCAAGCCCGCAGAG
GCCACCAGTGAGCTCCCACTGCACATCAGGCTGTCTGGCGGGGGTTTGGCACTGGGCGCCTCAGCCACCA
GGTCACCTGGAAACTGCGCGGGGACCATGACGAAGTCGTCTGTGTCACAGGAAGAGTCCTTGCTGCCACC
AGAGTCCCGGGAGCTGTGCAGGAAGCCAGCGGTGTCAGCCGGGGAGGCCAGGGTCTTCTGCAGCTGCTGC
ATCTCGCCCAGGGACGGCGGGGAGGCCAGGTGGGAGGTGGAGCTGCTGCTGGAGCTGCTGCCGGACCCCG
AGCTTGGGTACGAGGGCACAGGCACGGGTGGGGATTTCCTGACCGAGGGGCTGGCATCGAGGAAAGGGTG
ATGAAAAAACTCATCGAAGTCCATGCGGTCCTTGTGGTTGCGTTGCAGTAGGGCCAGGAGCAGCTGCCGC
AGCGGGGCCGAGGTCTCCCGGGGGATGGTGGGGACCAACGTCTTGTTCTTCTCGTAGAACAGGCGCAGGT
CCTGGGGGCTGCTGGCCTGGAAGGGCGCCTTCCCCGTCAGGCACTGGTAGACGATGGTGCCGATGCTCCA
CAGGTCCGCCTTCCCGTCGTAGTGCTGGGACATGATGACCTCGGGGGCCATGTACATGGGGGAGCCGCAG
AGTGTGGCCGCCATCATGTTGCTCTGGAGGTACCGCGCGAAGCCGAAGTCAGCGATCTTGACGCGGATGC
TGTTGGGGTTGGCGCGGCGGCCGGCGGGGTTGGACAGCAGGATGTTCTGCGGTTTCAGGTCGCGGTGGAT
GATGCCTTTGCTGTGCAGAAGCCGCATGGCGCCCGCGATCTGCTGCAGGAAGAGCCTGATGGTGTCCTCG
CTCAGCGTGCGCATGGCGTGCAGGTAGTCGGCCAGGTCCCCACCGTTGCAGTACTCCATAACCAGGTAGA
CAGAATTAGCCATTTCCTGGAAGTCGTACAGGGCCACGATGTTTTCATGTTTCAGTTCCTTCAGGATTTT
GATTTCCTTCCCCAGCAGCGTCTGAGACTTGGCGAGGTTCTTCTTGTTAATGCACTTGACGGCGACCTCC
AAATCGTGCTTCTCGCGGTGGCGGCCCTTGAAGACCACCGCGAAGGCGCCGTGGCCGATCAGGTCCTTGC
GGGAGAACTCGAACTTGCCCACGGTCTCTGTGCCGCCGCGGCCGGGCTCCATGGTCGACCCACCACCACC
ACCATTGAGATCTGCGTAGTCAGGCACATCATAGGGGTAGCCCATGGTGGCGCGAATGGCCTTGGTGAAG
AGACCGACTGTCGGTTCGGGAATTCAATCGATAGAACCGAGGTGCAGTTGGACCTGGGAGTGGACACCTG
TGGAGAGAAAGGCAAAGTGGATGTTATTCTATAGTGTCACCTAAATCGTATGTGTATGATACATAAGGTT
ATGTATTAATTGTAGCCGCGTTCTAACGAAGCCAAGGGGGTGGGCCTATAGACTCTATAGGCGGTACTTA
CGTCACTCTTGGCACGGGGAATCCGCGTTCCAATGCACCGTTCCCGGCCGCGGAGGCTGGATCGGTCCCG
GTGTCTTCTATGGAGGTCAAAACAGCGTGGATGGCGTCTCCAGGCGATCTGACGGTTCACTAAACGAGCT
CTGCTTATATAGACCTCCCACCGTACACGCCTACCGCCCATTTGCGTCAATGGGGCGGAGTTGTTACGAC
ATTTTGGAAAGTCCCGTTGATTTTGGTGCCAAAACAAACTCCCATTGACGTCAATGGGGTGGAGACTTGG
AAATCCCCGTGAGTCAAACCGCTATCCACGCCCATTGATGTACTGCCAAAACCGCATCACCATGGTAATA
GCGATGACTAATACGTAGATGTACTGCCAAGTAGGAAAGTCCCATAAGGTCATGTACTGGGCATAATGCC
AGGCGGGCCATTTACCGTCATTGACGTCAATAGGGGGCGTACTTGGCATATGATACACTTGATGTACTGC
CAAGTGGGCAGTTTACCGTAAATACTCCACCCATTGACGTCAATGGAAAGTCCCTATTGGCGTTACTATG
GGAACATACGTCATTATTGACGTCAATGGGCGGGGGTCGTTGGGCGGTCAGCCAGGCGGGCCATTTACCG
TAAGTTATGTAACGCGGAACTCCATATATGGGCTATGAACTAATGACCCCGTAATTGATTACTATTAATA
ACTAGTCAATAATCAATGTCGGGCGAGCTCGAATTAATTCGTAATCATGTCATAGCTGTTTCCTGTGTGA
AATTGTTATCCGCTCACAATTCCACACAACATACGAGCCGGAAGCATAAAGTGTAAAGCCTGGGGTGCCT
AATGAGTGAGCTAACTCACATTAATTGCGTTGCGCTCACTGCCCGCTTTCCAGTCGGGAAACCTGTCGTG
CCAGCTGCATTAATGAATCGGCCAACGCGCGGGGAGAGGCGGTTTGCGTATTGGGCGCTCTTCCGCTTCC
TCGCTCACTGACTCGCTGCGCTCGGTCGTTCGGCTGCGGCGAGCGGTATCAGCTCACTCAAAGGCGGTAA
TACGGTTATCCACAGAATCAGGGGATAACGCAGGAAAGAACATGTGAGCAAAAGGCCAGCAAAAGGCCAG
GAACCGTAAAAAGGCCGCGTTGCTGGCGTTTTTCCATAGGCTCCGCCCCCCTGACGAGCATCACAAAAAT
CGACGCTCAAGTCAGAGGTGGCGAAACCCGACAGGACTATAAAGATACCAGGCGTTTCCCCCTGGAAGCT
CCCTCGTGCGCTCTCCTGTTCCGACCCTGCCGCTTACCGGATACCTGTCCGCCTTTCTCCCTTCGGGAAG
CGTGGCGCTTTCTCATAGCTCACGCTGTAGGTATCTCAGTTCGGTGTAGGTCGTTCGCTCCAAGCTGGGC
TGTGTGCACGAACCCCCCGTTCAGCCCGACCGCTGCGCCTTATCCGGTAACTATCGTCTTGAGTCCAACC
CGGTAAGACACGACTTATCGCCACTGGCAGCAGCCACTGGTAACAGGATTAGCAGAGCGAGGTATGTAGG
CGGTGCTACAGAGTTCTTGAAGTGGTGGCCTAACTACGGCTACACTAGAAGAACAGTATTTGGTATCTGC
GCTCTGCTGAAGCCAGTTACCTTCGGAAAAAGAGTTGGTAGCTCTTGATCCGGCAAACAAACCACCGCTG
GTAGCGGTGGTTTTTTTGTTTGCAAGCAGCAGATTACGCGCAGAAAAAAAGGATCTCAAGAAGATCCTTT
GATCTTTTCTACGGGGTCTGACGCTCAGTGGAACGAAAACTCACGTTAAGGGATTTTGGTCATGAGATTA
TCAAAAAGGATCTTCACCTAGATCCTTTTAAATTAAAAATGAAGTTTTAAATCAATCTAAAGTATATATG
AGTAAACTTGGTCTGACAGTTACCAATGCTTAATCAGTGAGGCACCTATCTCAGCGATCTGTCTATTTCG
TTCATCCATAGTTGCCTGACTCCCCGTCGTGTAGATAACTACGATACGGGAGGGCTTACCATCTGGCCCC
AGTGCTGCAATGATACCGCGAGACCCACGCTCACCGGCTCCAGATTTATCAGCAATAAACCAGCCAGCCG
GAAGGGCCGAGCGCAGAAGTGGTCCTGCAACTTTATCCGCCTCCATCCAGTCTATTAATTGTTGCCGGGA
AGCTAGAGTAAGTAGTTCGCCAGTTAATAGTTTGCGCAACGTTGTTGCCATTGCTACAGGCATCGTGGTG
TCACGCTCGTCGTTTGGTATGGCTTCATTCAGCTCCGGTTCCCAACGATCAAGGCGAGTTACATGATCCC
CCATGTTGTGCAAAAAAGCGGTTAGCTCCTTCGGTCCTCCGATCGTTGTCAGAAGTAAGTTGGCCGCAGT
GTTATCACTCATGGTTATGGCAGCACTGCATAATTCTCTTACTGTCATGCCATCCGTAAGATGCTTTTCT
GTGACTGGTGAGTACTCAACCAAGTCATTCTGAGAATAGTGTATGCGGCGACCGAGTTGCTCTTGCCCGG
CGTCAATACGGGATAATACCGCGCCACATAGCAGAACTTTAAAAGTGCTCATCATTGGAAAACGTTCTTC
GGGGCGAAAACTCTCAAGGATCTTACCGCTGTTGAGATCCAGTTCGATGTAACCCACTCGTGCACCCAAC
TGATCTTCAGCATCTTTTACTTTCACCAGCGTTTCTGGGTGAGCAAAAACAGGAAGGCAAAATGCCGCAA
AAAAGGGAATAAGGGCGACACGGAAATGTTGAATACTCATACTCTTCCTTTTTCAATATTATTGAAGCAT
TTATCAGGGTTATTGTCTCATGAGCGGATACATATTTGAATGTATTTAGAAAAATAAACAAATAGGGGTT
CCGCGCACATTTCCCCGAAAAGTGCCACCTGACGTCTAAGAAACCATTATTATCATGACATTAACCTATA
AAAATAGGCGTATCACGAGGCCCTTTCGTCTCGCGCGTTTCGGTGATGACGGTGAAAACCTCTGACACAT
GCAGCTCCCGGAGACGGTCACAGCTTGTCTGTAAGCGGATGCCGGGAGCAGACAAGCCCGTCAGGGCGCG
TCAGCGGGTGTTGGCGGGTGTCGGGGCTGGCTTAACTATGCGGCATCAGAGCAGATTGTACTGAGAGTGC
ACCATAAAATTGTAAACGTTAATATTTTGTTAAAATTCGCGTTAAATTTTTGTTAAATCAGCTCATTTTT
TAACCAATAGGCCGAAATCGGCAAAATCCCTTATAAATCAAAAGAATAGCCCGAGATAGGGT
[37 nt withheld, positions 5663-5699]
AAAGAACGTGGACTCCAACGTCAAAGG
[141 nt withheld, positions 5727-5867]
G
[142 nt withheld, positions 5869-6010]
TATGCGGTGTGAAATACCGCACAGATGCGTAAGGAGAAAATACCGCATCAGGCGCCATTCGCCATTCAGG
CTGCGCAACTGTTGGGAAGGGCGATCGGTGCGGGCCTCTTCGCTATTACGCCAGCTGGCGAAAGGGGGAT
GTGCTGCAAGGCGATTAAGTTGGGTAACGCCAGGGTTTTCCCAGTCACGACGTTGTAAAACGACGGCCAG
TGCCAAGCTGTTAACAGCTTTTTGCAAAAGCCTAGGCCTCCAAAAAAGCCTCCTCACTACTTCTGGAATA
GCTCAGAGGCCGAGGCGGCCTCGGCCTCTGCATAAATAAAAAAAATTAGTCAGCCATGGGGCGGAGAATG
GGCGGAACTGGGCGGAGTTAGGGGCGGGATGGGCGGAGTTAGGGGCGGGACTATGGTTGCTGACTAATTG
AGATGCATGCTTTGCATACTTCTGCCTGCTGGGGAGCCTGGGGACTTTCCACACCTGGTTGCTGACTAAT
TGAGATGCATGCTTTGCATACTTCTGCCTGCTGGGGAGCCTGGGGACTTTCCACACCCTAACTGACACAC
ATTCCACAGCTGGTTCTTTCCGCCTCAGAAGGTACCTAACCAAGTTCCTCTTTCAGAGGTTATTTCAGGC
CATGGTGCTGCGCCGAATTAATTCCCGATCCAGACATGATAAGATACATTGATGAGTTTGGACAAACCAC
AACTAGAATGCAGTGAAAAAAATGCTTTATTTGTGAAATTTGTGATGCTATTGCTTTATTTGTAACCATT
ATAAGCTGCAATAAACAAGTTGGGCCATGGCGGCCAAGCTGGGGATCCTTACTTACTTAGCGGCCGCTCA
GGCACAGATGCCAGTCAGCAGCGCCGAGAGTCTCCGCTCAATGCACAGCTTGCACTTGGTGACGTTCTCG
ATGTCGGCCTGGTCCGAGAGCATGTGCTGCAGCCCCTCCAGGAGCAGCAGGGCCTTGTGGTAGCGTGGGA
CGCAGCCCTCACGGTGCTGGAACATCTCGTCCAGGGCAGCCGACTGCACCATCTGCACAGCGTGGCTGAA
GATGAGCCTCTCGGCAGTGATGCTGTGAATGCGGTCCAGGAGCCGCTGCTTGTCCAGGAAGAAGCGCTGC
AGCCGCAGGCTCAGGCCCTGGCAGGACACCACGCTGGCCTTGTACAGCTCATTCAGCCTGCGCACCACCT
GCTTCACAGTGGACGACAGGCAGAGCTTGCCGGCCCGGATCTGGTCGATGGCACTTTGCAGGCCGGAGGA
CAGTAGCTCGGCCACCTTCAGGTACAGCACCAGCTGTTCCGCGAAGCCCCATTCTCGGCTCAGCAGGCTG
ATCTGGTCGGCCACCACACTCTCCTGCAGCTGGTACTCAGGGCCCCCCGCCGCCTCACTGGCGCTGCCCT
TCAGGGCTGCGATCTCCAGGACGTGCTGCACGAACAGCAGCGTGAAGCGCAGGCCACGCAGGATCTCCGT
GTGCTCTTGCTCCATGAGGGTCTCCTCAGGGAGGTCGGGGGCCTCGAAGGTCACAGCCCCCTCCAGGTTC
GCAGCAATGGGGTCGGCAAAGCTGCAGCCGTGTCCTGGAGCAGGGAGCTCAGGGGCTGGGGCCTCGCTGC
AGGGCCCAGGCACCAGGTGGCGGGCAGAAGAGCTGGCAGAGCCAGTGGGGCCCGCTGAGAACATCCTGGT
GCGGGGGCCCTGGGGGGGCGTGCTCCCGCTCGGGGGAGAGCCCACGGTGAAGACCACCGGGGAGGGGCTG
CTGGTGCCCCCAGCACGGGCTCCTGGGTGCAGGCTCCCTCCAAAGCCAGCTGAGGGTGCGATCTCCATGG
GCTTCTCCTGCAGGCTCTCCGTGCTGCCCGGGTCCGGGGCTTGTGTCCCAAACGCCGCCTTAAGGAGCAG
GTCAGTGAGGCGGCTGGT
