>Addgene plasmid #31963 | HA-hULK1 | addgene partial sequence | sequence record 98920 | SV40pA-R 5'-GAAATTTGTGATGCTATTGC-3'
AACAAGTTGGGCCATGGCGGCCAAGCTGGGGATCCTTACTTACTTAGCGGCCGCTCAGGCACAGATGCCA
GTCAGCAGCGCCGAGAGTCTCCGCTCAATGCACAGCTTGCACTTGGTGACGTTCTCGATGTCGGCCTGGT
CCGAGAGCATGTGCTGCAGCCCCTCCAGGAGCAGCAGGGCCTTGTGGTAGCGTGGGACGCAGCCCTCACG
GTGCTGGAACATCTCGTCCAGGGCAGCCGACTGCACCATCTGCACAGCGTGGCTGAAGATGAGCCTCTCG
GCAGTGATGCTGTGAATGCGGTCCAGGAGCCGCTGCTTGTCCAGGAAGAAGCGCTGCAGCCGCAGGCTCA
GGCCCTGGCAGGACACCACGCTGGCCTTGTACAGCTCATTCAGCCTGCGCACCACCTGCTTCACAGTGGA
CGACAGGCAGAGCTTGCCGGCCCGGATCTGGTCGATGGCACTTTGCAGGCCGGAGGACAGTAGCTCGGCC
ACCTTCAGGTACAGCACCAGCTGTTCCGCGAAGCCCCATTCTCGGCTCAGCAGGCTGATCTGGTCGGCCA
CCACACTCTCCTGCAGCTGGTACTCAGGGCCCCCCGCCGCCTCACTGGCGCTGCCCTTCAGGGCTGCGAT
CTCCAGGACGTGCTGCACGAACAGCAGCGTGAAGCGCAGGCCACGCAGGATCTCCGTGTGCTCTTGCTCC
ATGAGGGTCTCCTCAGGGAGGTCGGGGGCCTCGAAGGTCACAGCCCCCTCCAGGTTCGCAGCAATGGGGT
CGGCAAAGCTGCAGCCGTGTCCTGGAGCAGGGAGCTC
