>Addgene plasmid #31963 | HA-hULK1 | addgene partial sequence | sequence record 158922 | Sp6 5'-ATTTAGGTGACACTATAG-3'
GTCCACTCCCAGGTCCAACTGCACCTCGGTTCTATCGATTGAATTCCCGAACCGACAGTCGGTCTCTTCA
CCAAGGCCATTCGCGCCACCATGGGCTACCCCTATGATGTGCCTGACTACGCAGATCTCAATGGTGGTGG
TGGTGGGTCGACCATGGAGCCCGGCCGCGGCGGCACAGAGACCGTGGGCAAGTTCGAGTTCTCCCGCAAG
GACCTGATCGGCCACGGCGCCTTCGCGGTGGTCTTCAAGGGCCGCCACCGCGAGAAGCACGATTTGGAGG
TCGCCGTCAAGTGCATTAACAAGAAGAACCTCGCCAAGTCTCAGACGCTGCTGGGGAAGGAAATCAAAAT
CCTGAAGGAACTGAAACATGAAAACATCGTGGCCCTGTACGACTTCCAGGAAATGGCTAATTCTGTCTAC
CTGGTTATGGAGTACTGCAACGGTGGGGACCTGGCCGACTACCTGCACGCCATGCGCACGCTGAGCGAGG
ACACCATCAGGCTCTTCCTGCAGCAGATCGCGGGCGCCATGCGGCTTCTGCACAGCAAAGGCATCATCCA
CCGCGACCTGAAACCGCAGAACATCCTGCTGTCCAACCCCGCCGGCCGCCGCGCCAACCCCAACAGCATC
CGCGTCAAGATCGCTGACTTCGGCTTCGCGCGGTACCTCCAGAGCAACATGATGGCGGCCACACTCTGCG
GCTCCCCCATGTACATGGCCCCCGAGGTCATCATGTCCCAGCACTACG
